>Addgene plasmid #26955 | pID2.02 | depositor full sequence | sequence record 12765 | Author sequence
AAATTGTAAACGTTAATATTTTGTTAAAATTCGCGTTAAATTTTTGTTAAATCAGCTCATTTTTTAACCA
ATAGGCCGAAATCGGCAAAATCCCTTATAAATCAAAAGAATAGACCGAGATAGGGT
[37 nt withheld, positions 127-163]
AAAGAACGTGGACTCCAACGTCAAAGG
[49 nt withheld, positions 191-239]
T
[91 nt withheld, positions 241-331]
G
[124 nt withheld, positions 333-456]
CCCATTCGCCATTCAGGCTGCGCAACTGTTGGGAAGGGCGATCGGTGCGGGCCTCTTCGCTATTACGCCA
GCTGGCGAAAGGGGGATGTGCTGCAAGGCGATTAAGTTGGGTAACGCCAGGGTTTTCCCAGTCACGACGT
TGTAAAACGACGGCCAGTGAGCGCGCGTAATACGACTCACTATAGGGCGAATTGGGTACCGGGCCCCCCC
TCGAGGTCGACGGTATCGATAAGCTTCAGTAAAAGAAGTAGAATTTTATAGTTTTTTTTCTGTTTGAAAA
ATTCTCCCCATCAATGTTCTTTCAAATAAATACATCACTAATGCAAAGTATTCTATAACCTCATATCTAA
ATTCTTCAAAATCTTAACATATCTTATCATTGCTTTAAGTCAAACGTAACATTAAAAAAAATGTTTTGGA
AAATGTGTCAAGTCTCTCAAAATTCAGTTTTTTAAACCACTCCTATAGTCCTATAGTCCTATAGTTACCC
ATGAAATCCTTATATATTACTGTAAAATGTTTCAAAAACCATTGGCAAATTGCCAGAACTGAAAATTTCC
GGCAAATTGGGGAACCGGCAAATTGCCAATTTGCTGAATTTGCCGGAAAAACGGTAATTGCCGAAAGTTT
TTGACACGAAAATGGCAAATTGTGGTTTTAAAATTTTTTTTTTTGGAAATTTCAGAATTTCAATTTTAAT
CGGCAAAACTGTAGGCATCCTAAGAATGTTCCTACATCTATTTTGAAAAGTAAGCGAATTCTATGAAAAT
GTCTAAAGAAAATGGGGAAACAATTTCAAAAAGGCACAGTTTCAAGTGTTTCCGAATTATACTAAATCCC
TCTAAAAACTTCCGGCAAATTGATATCCGTAAAAGAGCAAATCCGCATTTTTGCCGAAAATTAAAATTTC
CGACAAATCGGCAAACCGGCAATTTGGCGAAATTTGCCGGAAGGCAATTGCCGCCCACCCCTGTTCCAGA
GGTTCAAACTGGTAGCAAAGCTCAAAATTTCTCAAATTCTCCAATTTTTTTTTGAATTTTGGCAGTGTAC
CAAAATGACATTCAGTCATATTGGTTTATTATAGATTTATTTAGATAAAATCCTAAATGATTCTACCTTT
AAAGATGCCCACTTTAAAAGTAATGACTCAAACTTCAAATTGCTCTAAGATTCTATTGAATTACCATCTT
TTCCTCTCATTTTCTCTCACTGTCTATTTCATCACAAATTCATCCCTCTCTCCCTCTCTTTCTCTCTCCC
TCTCTCTCTTTCTCTTTGCTCATCATCTGTCATTTTGTCCGTTCCTCTCTCTGCGCCCTCAGCGTTCCCC
ACACTCTCTCGCTTCTCTTTTCCTAGACGTCTTCTTTTTTCATCTTCTTCAGCCCTTTTTCGCCATTTTC
CATCTCTGTCAATCATTACGGACGACCCCCATTAATTTTTGGATGTGCTCTGCGAGCAAGAGCACACGGA
ACTCATTTATTTTTTGTTGGAATTTCTTTTTCATTTTAGTTAGTTAAAAGGTTATTCAGTGCAAAAATTG
ATTTTTTGCTCTTTTGGTACATTAGAGGGGTTTGAAAGTTTTCCATAAAAAGGGTTTCCGGAGTAAAAAA
TCTAAAAATTTTTACAAACATTTCCAAAAATTTTGGGAACATATCTTTTCAAAAACTCAAAAAAAAACGC
AAACATCATAAATTTAATCAATTAATTGGATGCGTTCAAATATTTTAAAAATATTTTTGAATTGCATATT
TCTTTACTCATAAAAAAATTATTAATGTTTAAGTAAAAAAAATATTTCAGGATTTTAAACAAAAACTGTA
AATCCCATAAAACAGTGTTATTTTTTAGTTATTTTTAGTAATTATTTGTGAATTAAAAACACATTTTTTT
TCAAAATATTCCTTGAATAAATAAAATTGAAAGTGAATTCAAAATATTTCACCAATTTTACAAAATTTGA
AAATTTGAAAAAATATTTTCTACCAAATTGTGCTCAAAAAATATTATTAAGTTCCCAGGAAATTTATGAT
GAAAACTTGGAATATTTTTGGTAAAATTTTCTCAAAAAATTGAAAGTTGTCAAAAACACACTAACACTAT
ACCTCGCGGCATAGAAAAAACTGGTGGCCGAATTTTTTAAACCAATTTAAATTAAATATATTTTTGCACT
TTGTACAAAAAAATTTGAAGTTCCCAGGAAATTCATACGGAAATATTTTCCAGAACTTTTATAATTTTTA
TTTTAATTCTCAAAATTTACAATAAAAACTTGGAAACCTGAAATTTGCTTAAAGAATAACCCTATCCCCC
ACGGCCTAGAAAATACTGGTGGCCGAATTTTTTCCGCAGCCACACCACCTCTAATCTCCAGAGCACTCTC
CAAAATTCCCATAATCCCCAAAATTTTCAGCTACAACAGCATATATGAAGGCAGAGCAACAACAACAATC
GATCGCACCCGGCTCGGCAACCTTCCCGTCTCAGGTGAGGAAGACGCAGAGAAATGAGAGAGAGAGCGTG
TTTATGCACGCAGTATACTAACTCCTGATATCCAATTTCATATATCGATATGCTTGCTTTCTTTTCTTCT
ACGTTGAAATTGTTTGAACTTTTCTCAAAAAACGCGGATTTTAGAGAGACTTAGAGTTGCTCCAAATAAA
TTTAATTTGCAATTTTGCACTTACTATTAGAATCTACTTTTATAGCGCTAAAATGACCGAATAACACAGT
AGATTTTAAAAGAAAATTTTAAAAATTATTTTTTTGTGCAGTCAAATTTCGCTAGTTTTTGCCACTCATT
TTTGAACATTTGTATATGTGCCTTTCGGTGGTTCAATCAGGGGTGGCACGTGGTGTCAGAGTGTTCCATT
TCGGTTTGATCTACGTTGATCTACAAAAAATGCGGGAGAAGAGACGCAGAGTTCTCAACTGATTTCACAT
GGTTATGAACCAGGGGTGTTCGGCAAATTTGCCGTTTGCCGAGCTGGGCAAATTTTGAGATTTGCCGCAC
ACCCCTTTTATGAACGTGCTGACGTCACATCTTTTTGGACAAAGAATTCCCGCATTTTTTGTATATCAAA
CCGTGATGGGACAGCCTGGCACCACGTGGGGTTGGCGGCAAATGATTTTTTCCGACAAATCGGCAAATTG
GCAAATTGCCGGAATTTAAAGTTTCTGGCAAATTGTTGATTTGCCGAAAAAAAATTTCAAAAAGGCACAG
TTTTAAGTGTTTCCGTCTTATAAAATATTTCTCTAAAAATTTCCGGAAAACGGAAAATTGCCGGAAATAC
AAAGTTTCGTCAAATCGGCAAACCTGCAATTTGCCGAACGGCAACTGCCGCCAACACCTGGTTCCCAAAA
AAGCGTGCACTGTTTGAATATTAAAAAAAAAATTCACACAAAAATAATAAATTGAAATAGGCTAAATTCA
CATCTATGTACAAAAATTGCATGCCAGCACCGGTCAATTTTCTCAATTACTTTTTGTCTATTTTTGCCGA
ACATAATTTGCTGTTTCCTTGGCAGAATACAGAAAACTCTTTTTTTTTTCAGATGCCCCGACCCCCACCG
GTAACCGAACAGGCTATAACCACCGAGGCGGAGCTTCTCGCGAAAAATCAAATTACACCAAATGATGTGC
TAGCTCTTCCAGGAATCACTCAAGGTAAGTGAATATTTGCTCTATTGATAAACGCGCCGTGTACTCCACG
TGGACAAACATATCAAATTTTCAGGATTCCTATGCTCCCCATCGGCAAACGTCTATAACATTGAGTTCAC
CAAATTCCAAATCCGTGACCTCGACACGGAACACGTGCTCTTCGAAATTGCAAAACCGGAAAATGAGACG
GAAGAGAATCTGCAGGCGCAAGCCGAATCGGCAAGATATGTCCGATATCGATTTGCGCCGAATTTTCTGA
AATTAAAGACGGTCGGCGCGACGGTCGAGTTCAAGGTCGGCGATGTGCCGATCACACATTTTCGAATGAT
TGAACGGCACTTTTTCAAGGATCGTTTATTGAAATGCTTTGATTTTGAATTTGGATTCTGTATGCCAAAT
TCGAGAAACAACTGTGAACATATCTATGAATTTCCACAACTTTCACAACAACTCAGTGAGTTTGAAGCGG
GAAAAATTATTTGAGCTCATTTTGTCAATAGAGCGAATTTTCTAGGTTTTTAAAAATAAAATAAATATTG
ACAAAAAGCTGCCCTACAGTAGTTCAAAATGTGAAAACTTGGAGGAAATTCGAGTTTTCTCTGAGAAGTT
TTTGGCGGGTAATTCAAATTTTCTGAGAAAAAAATTAGCCGCGAGAATTCAAATTTTCTGAGAAAATTAT
TTGACGGGAAATTCAAAATTTCTGGAAATGTATTGAACATTTGAGAAATTTTGTTAAAAACTACATTAAA
CCGATAAAAAAGTTCGCAAATTTTTTTTAAGTGCTCATGGTGCATCGAAGAGAAGAATTCTTGCCAAAAC
TAGCCCATGAAATTAAAAATTATCGCGGAAAAAAACTGACTAATTGGAAAGTAAAATGAAATTTGCAAAA
AAAAAATATGTTTTTTTGTTGTAAAATTAAAAAAAAAACTGTATATTTTCAGTGGACGACATGATCAATA
ATCCAAACGAGACCCGCTCCGATAGCTTCTATTTTGTGGAGAATAAGCTCGTAATGCACAATAAGGCCGA
CTACTCGTATGATGCATAATTTCCCGCCGATGGAATAAAACTAATAATTTTTCTCGCAATTTATAGAAAT
CATGTGATTTTCCTACCGCTAAATTTAAAATTTCCTAATTTTTCACTATATTTCTCACAAAATGCATTCC
GAAAACTCTCATTTTTCAGCTTTTCAATACAAATCCCAATAAATGATTTTTCAAATATAATGTTCTCAAT
TGATATGTTTTATTTGAATGTTGGAAAAAACCATAAAATTAAAAAAAACTTGAATTATTCAAAAATAATT
CGGCCCTTTTACAAAAAATTATCATAAAAATTAAATTTGGAAAATCTGTGATTTGTCGCTTTGCCGGAAG
TTTCCAATTCCGGCAACTAACCGATTTGCCGATTAGCTAGAAATTTCAATTCCGACAATGTGCCGCTTTG
CCGATTTGCCGGAAATTTCCAATTCCGGCAATTAACGGACTTGCCGATTAGCTAGAAATTTAACTTTAGA
TAAAACTTCTCAACAAAATCAAATTGGAAAGTCAGCGATTTGCCGCTTTGCCGGAAGTTTTCAGTTCCGG
CATCTAACCGATTTGCCGATTTGCCAAAAATGTCAATTCCGAAAAACTGCCGATTTGCCGCTTTGTCGGA
AATTTCAATTCCGACAAATTGCCGATTTGCCGATTTGCCGAACATTCCAATTCCGACCATTTGTCGATTT
GCCGGAAGTTACCAATTCCGGCAACTAACGGATTTGCCGATTTGCCGGAAAAAAATTGTTTGTCGCCAAC
CCTGATTTAAATGACTAATCATGTTGCAAAAGATAACTGCTTGCATCAAAAATCCGATCATTGGCATTCC
CAACATCTTCTTCATCCAAAACACCACCCTTTTCTTCCACTAATCATGAATTCCCGACCAATTGTTATCA
GTAGGAGAAGCCTCCTTTTATCTCATTATCAGCAATTGCCTTCTTCTTCTTCTTCTTTGAATACCATTTG
AATGGAGATATCATTTACATAAATCTGCCGCCGAGATTGTGAAGCAGGAGGAAAAGCTGAAGATACTGAT
ATTATATGTATATTTCATTATTCTTTTTCCACAAAATTTTCCGACATTTAATTCCACTTCACTTTCATCG
TCTCTTTTTCCCCCATTGTCGCCCCCACTCATTTGTCTTCTTCTTCAAATACGGGTCAATCACTTTCCGT
TTTTTATTCATTTTTTGTTATGTTCGGCTTAACAAATTTGAAGTATTGTTAAAATTCTCTAGAGCGGCCG
CCACCGCGGTGGCGGCCGCGCGGAAGATCTGGAAGTAAAATATTGTAATATTTTCCCTAAATTTCACTTA
AAAATAAGGATTTTTGCAACGTAAAACCTCAAAAATTCGCTGAAATTGACGATTTTTGTTCAAAATTTTG
AAAAACAGGGTTAATTTTAGCTGAAAATCTTCAATTTTGCCAGAAATTGGCTTTTTTTCCGTCGCCACAC
GGAGAACTTGCCAAAAATGAAGACTTTTAGCCAATTTAGCCCTGAAAATTCGAGTTTTGGGCGATTTTTG
GTCTGAGAAGCCGTTTTCGCAGTATATTATATTTTCTCGTTAAATTTCATTTTAAAATAAACATTTTGAA
CGTATAACCCCAAAAATTCGCTGCGCAATGGATGATTTTTGTCCAAAGTTTTGATAATTTTAGCTAAAAA
CCTCGAATTTTGGCAATTTTTCGTGCCGCATCGGCCGAAAGTTGACTTTTTTTGGAATTATCATAATTTA
ATGCACATTTTGGTAGTTTATCTCACATAATCTGTCTGCAGGCGGGAAAAATTTGAGATAAACTACTAAA
AGATGCAAAACAAGGATGATAATTCCAGAAAATCAACTTCGGACCGTCTCGACACGGAAAATTGAGCGAA
ATTGGAGTTTTAAAATGATTTAGCCCTGAAAATTCGAGAAATTTAGGCGGTTTTGGGTCTGAAAAGGCGT
TTTCGCAGTATTTTCTCGCTAAATTTCATTTATTATCACATAATATCAGTACTTAGGCGAATATCTTGTA
GAAATGTTGGTTTTGTTCGATAATTCTCTACTTTTAGAGTCGATTCACGAGAAAATGTTGCACCATCTTA
CTTTTTTCCCTTGTAAAACATAGATTCTTCTGTACAATGAAAGAGAACACAATTTCTTCGTGAAGCAACT
CAAAAAGTAGAGAAAATTCGAACAAAACCCAACATTTCTACAAGATATTCGTCTAAATAGTGATATAATG
TGTTAATAAGCATATTTTAAATGAAATTTAGCGAAAAAACTGCGAAAATTTGTCAAAAAAGCGAATTTCC
ATCCGATCAGCAGATCTCTAAAAGTTACATAAAATTGAAAGTTTTGTGGGGAAATTGTTTTAAAACACGC
CTATGGTAATACGAGAACATAAAATTCTGAGAATGCGTATTACACAACATATTCGACGCGCAAAATATAA
CTATATCTCGTAGCGAAAACTACAGTAATCCTTAAATGACTACTGTANGCGATTGTGTCGATTTACGGGC
TCGATTCTCGGAAAAAAAAATCATTTTTCAAATTTTGACAGCGATATTCAATTTTTCTTCGTTTTTTCGT
ATNTTCTCAGTCATTTTTGTGCTTATTTTTAATATTTTATTCATTAATAAATTNAATTTAATTGAAAAAC
GTCCAGACGTATTTTTACATTTCCCGTCTATTTCCGTAATAGGCGGTTAATAACGTAGAAATACGTCTGT
ATGAGTTTACTCATCAAAATGACACGAATATTGGACGTTTTTAAATCAAATTAATTTATTAATAGGTAAA
ATATTAAAAAATAAACACAAAAATGACAAAGGAATAGGAAAACACGAAGAGAAATTGAGTATCGCTGTNC
AAAATTCGAAAAACGTGGATTTTTCCAAGAATCGAGCCCGTAAATCGACACATTCGCTACAGTAGTCATT
TAAGGATTATTGTAGTTTTCGCTACGAGATACTTTGCGCGCCAAAAACGTGGTGAAATACGCATTCTCAG
AATTTTATGTTCCCGTAATACCACAATGACCGAATATCATAATAAAAAAATTCAAAAACAATTTCTAGAT
TTTATATGATTTTCTGAAAATTGAAAAAATCTCAGTTTTCACCTAATTATATTTGAACTACAGCCAATTG
AACTCGTTCGTTGGAGCGCGCTTGCATTATTTTCATTAATTAATTTTATTAATCCTCATTATTTCACTGA
TTTTCTTCATTTTTGAGGTTTTTTTTATCGGGAAATGAAAGAAATATACAAGAAAAATGCAAAATGTTTA
TTAAAAACTGAAATTAGTATTTCTCGGAGTTTTAGGCATTTTCAGTTACTTTTTAATAAAGATTTTGCAT
TTTTCTTGTATATTTCTTTCATTTTCCGATTAAAAAACCCCAAAAATGAAGAAAATCAGTGAAATAATGA
AAATTAATTCAAATAACTAATGAAAATAATGCAAGCGCGCTCCAACCAACGAGTTCAATTGGCGGTAATT
CAAATATAATTAGGTGAAAACTGAGATTTTTTCAATTTTCAAAAAATCATATAACATCTAGACAATTTTT
TTGAATTTTTTTATCATGATATTCGGTCATTGTGTCCCCATAGGCATGTTTTAAAGCAATTTCCACCTTT
AAATAAAATCGAGAAAAAATGGCGTCAAAAGACATATGTAAAAGCTGTTTCTCTTTGTATATTCACACAG
AATATAGCCCGATTTTGGAGGTGAAAAACCGGTTTTTTTGTATTCTTTACGCCACATAAAGTGATATGGA
AGAGAAAATCGACATATTTATGTACTTGGAGTACGAGTACATTGGAGAAAAAGGGTGAACTACTGGAAAA
TCTGGGAAATTTCAGAAAAAAATTCCGAAAAATCTTTTTTGCTGAAAAAAAAATTTGTTCGAAATTTGGG
AAATACTGGAAAATTTTCATCAAAATTAAAGCGATTTTTAACGTTTTTGCTTGGGAGATACTATTTGTAA
TTTTAATGTTTGGTGAGGACAACAGAAATGACCTTCAGCGTACGGAAAACGATTAAAAGACACATTTGAA
TCGAAAATAGCGTGAAAAACATGAAAATATCGGAAAAATAGCTTTAAAATTGGATTTGAAAGCAAAAAAT
GTATCAAAAATCGAGAAAAATGCTTGAAAAAGTTGAAAAACTCAAACAAAAAATCAAAAAAGGTTTTTTT
AAAAATCTGTGAGTATCGCAACGAAAGCACAACTTGAGGCATGCGCCTTTAAACCAACCGTAACCAAATT
CGGAGGCAAAAAAAGATTTCTCGCTGTTTTTTCAGTTTTAAAATCACTTTTCACGTTTCTTTTCGCAGTA
ATTCGTTTGCAAAACATCTGAAAAAATTTTATTTTATAAGAAATTATATAAAAATCGCTATAAATTGAGT
TTTTGCCCCCAAATTCAGCACGGAGCACTTCTCAATTAAATATAATTTTATTTTTTAACATTGAAAGCTT
TCATAAAATTGAGCTTTGTTTGTAAATAATCAGTGAAAAAACACAGAAATCTTCAAAAAATAAAGAAAAA
GTTTTTAAAAATCTGTGAGTCCCGCAACGAAAATAAAACTTTAGGCATGCGCCTTTAAACCAACCGTAAC
CAAATTCGGCGGCAAAAATGGATTTCTCGCCGTTTTTTCAGTTTTACAATCACTTTTTAGGTTTCTTTTT
GCAGTATTTCGTTTCCCAAACAATTAAAAATCAAATTTTCTTTTCCAGATGGCTCAAACAAAGCCGATTG
CCGAGCAAATGGGATCATCAACAAGTTTGTACAAAAAAGCTGAACGAGAAACGTAAAATGATATAAATAT
CAATATATTAAATTAGATTTTGCATAAAAAACAGACTACATAATACTGTAAAACACAACATATCCAGTCA
CTATGGCGGCCGCATTAGGCACCCCAGGCTTTACACTTTATGCTTCCGGCTCGTATAATGTGTGGATTTT
GAGTTAGGATCCGGCGAGATTTTCAGGAGCTAAGGAAGCTAAAATGGAGAAAAAAATCACTGGATATACC
ACCGTTGATATATCCCAATGGCATCGTAAAGAACATTTTGAGGCATTTCAGTCAGTTGCTCAATGTACCT
ATAACCAGACCGTTCAGCTGGATATTACGGCCTTTTTAAAGACCGTAAAGAAAAATAAGCACAAGTTTTA
TCCGGCCTTTATTCACATTCTTGCCCGCCTGATGAATGCTCATCCGGAATTCCGTATGGCAATGAAAGAC
GGTGAGCTGGTGATATGGGATAGTGTTCACCCTTGTTACACCGTTTTCCATGAGCAAACTGAAACGTTTT
CATCGCTCTGGAGTGAATACCACGACGATTTCCGGCAGTTTCTACACATATATTCGCAAGATGTGGCGTG
TTACGGTGAAAACCTGGCCTATTTCCCTAAAGGGTTTATTGAGAATATGTTTTTCGTCTCAGCCAATCCC
TGGGTGAGTTTCACCAGTTTTGATTTAAACGTGGCCAATATGGACAACTTCTTCGCCCCCGTTTTCACCA
TGGGCAAATATTATACGCAAGGCGACAAGGTGCTGATGCCGCTGGCGATTCAGGTTCATCATGCCGTCTG
TGATGGCTTCCATGTCGGCAGAATGCTTAATGAATTACAACAGTACTGCGATGAGTGGCAGGGCGGGGCG
TAAAGATCTGGATCCGGCTTACTAAAAGCCAGATAACAGTATGCGTATTTGCGCGCTGATTTTTGCGGTA
TAAGAATATATACTGATATGTATACCCGAAGTATGTCAAAAAGAGGTGTGCTATGAAGCAGCGTATTACA
GTGACAGTTGACAGCGACAGCTATCAGTTGCTCAAGGCATATATGATGTCAATATCTCCGGTCTGGTAAG
CACAACCATGCAGAATGAAGCCCGTCGTCTGCGTGCCGAACGCTGGAAAGCGGAAAATCAGGAAGGGATG
GCTGAGGTCGCCCGGTTTATTGAAATGAACGGCTCTTTTGCTGACGAGAACAGGGACTGGTGAAATGCAG
TTTAAGGTTTACACCTATAAAAGAGAGAGCCGTTATCGTCTGTTTGTGGATGTACAGAGTGATATTATTG
ACACGCCCGGGCGACGGATGGTGATCCCCCTGGCCAGTGCACGTCTGCTGTCAGATAAAGTCTCCCGTGA
ACTTTACCCGGTGGTGCATATCGGGGATGAAAGCTGGCGCATGATGACCACCGATATGGCCAGTGTGCCG
GTCTCCGTTATCGGGGAAGAAGTGGCTGATCTCAGCCACCGCGAAAATGACATCAAAAACGCCATTAACC
TGATGTTCTGGGGAATATAAATGTCAGGCTCCCTTATACACAGCCAGTCTGCAGGTCGACCATAGTGACT
GGATATGTTGTGTTTTACAGTATTATGTAGTCTGTTTTTTATGCAAAATCTAATTTAATATATTGATATT
TATATCATTTTACGTTTCTCGTTCAGCTTTCTTGTACAAAGTGGTTGATGATCCTAATTTTGCCGTATTT
TCCATATTTTGTTTTGTATATTTATCCACTCACCCCCTCTCTTTGTCCTGTGAATGAACTTGTGCCAAAA
AAGCCAAAAATAATTTACTTTTTTTAAAGACATATTAAAACTTGAAAACTTGGAACAATACGGTGCGAAA
GCGAAACAGAGACAGAAAAATGAACAAAGAGATCCGTGAAAAGTGAACGATGATTTAGGCTTCTTGTTGG
GCGGCGTGGATGAGAGTGATGTTGTCTCCTTTGAGAAGAATTCTGCCGATCTTGTTGCGTCCCTTCGTCT
TCATGTTCACCTCCTCGGCTTCGTCGAACACGACATTCATGAACTCGTCGAATCCGATGATGTAGCCCTC
GAGACGGTGGGTGACATCCTCGTACAACCAGATTTGGACCCGAGTGCGGTTTTGGAGATATCTGAAATTT
GGGAAATTGTTTTCTACTGATTAGTGAAAAAATATTACCTGAAGATGAGGTTCACAGGCTGAACCATCAC
TTTGTTGAGCTTTCTCGTCGACATTTTTGCGGGATGATCTGTAAAAATCAATATATTTTTTGAAAGACAC
AAATTTTTAAGATAAATATCAAGAAAACTCGATTTTAGCAGCTATTTAAGCTCAAAAACTACAATTTATG
GCTTTAAAACATAATTTTTCACATTTTACATAAATTTCAACGAAAAAAAATGCCAAAAAACTTCAAATTT
GAGCAGAAATCGGCTATTTTCTCGACAAAAATAATTTCGAAAATTCGTTCAAAAAAGATGAGTACGCAAG
CACCGTGACGCACAGTTGCGGACTTTGTAAACCGTACCCCTGCATAAAAAGGCGGAATTTTGAATTTAAT
AAAATGCAGTTTAGAACAAAGAAAAGCACGGAGAGAATTGTGATAACTAATTATTTGTATTTAATTTTAA
ATACTACATAAAACTGAAGATTGGAACGAGTTAAAGCTGGTATTTGCGGTTTATAGCCCCAAAAGTTAAG
GCTTGTTAGGCAATTATCGATAAAAACAACGAGAAATTCGTGAAATCGGCAAAAATTTATAGAAAACGTT
TGAATTAAATTAAATTTACGCTTTTGCCGCCAACACCTATCGAGACCCTAGTTATAGGGGCGGAGCGTCA
TGGGAGCGCGCTTGCAACTCGATTTCAAAAAGTTTCGCTGTTTGTACAACATTCTCAGTTGTTCTTAATC
AGTTAAATAAGTTTCAAAATTTTNNCAAAATCATAAAACACAGTTAATGCTAAATTAAAGTCTAAAAANA
TCAGGTGATAAGGGGTTTGGACGACCAAAAAGCGACCTTCGCTCGAAAATTGATAAACTAACTACACTTT
TTCCGGAAAAATGATGGAAAAATCCTGATTTTCTTCGTTGAATCAATTTTTGTTTCATTTTTAACACTTT
CACATGANNAATATTTCAGTTAAAATGCTCAAGCTAATTGGGTTTCTTATAATTTTGGGTCTCGCAACGG
CCGACAAGTGCTCAGATTGTTTGGCTCAGGGGAAACAGTGAGTTGGAAGCTTACAATTCTGAGAATTCGT
ATTGCGCAGCTTATTTGACGCGCAAAATATGAAATATCACGTAGCGAAAACTACAGTAATTCTTTAAATA
AGACTACTGTAGTGCCTATGTCGATTTACTGCCTCAACTTTCTTAATCAAGCTCGTAAATCGACACCAGC
TCTACAGTAGTCATAGTTTTCGCTACGAGATATTTTGCGCGTCAAATATGGTGTGCAATACGCATTTTCA
GAATTTTATGTTCTCGTAATATACCTTTTTTCAGCTGGTGTGTTACTGTAAATGCATGTGGATTTACGCC
ATGTGTCACTACAATTACAGTGAGTTTTTTTGAAGAAAAAAAAATTACCCATTTGATCGCCAATTCCATT
TTTCAAAAATCAATAAAAAAAAAAAATTTCGGCGATCAGAAACGTTACAGAAAGCCCTAAACTGCCCGGA
ACTACCAGATAAAGCCCACGCTTACGATGATTCATTTATGAGGAATAAGGTATTGATCACACATTCTGCT
GCCTACAATATGGACCCACAAAAGTGTTTTACGTAGGTTCACCTTCTAGATAAACCTTAAAAATCGATAC
TTTCAGTAGTAAAATGCCTTCGATGAAAGTTTCCAAAACAGTTAATGTCAATTGTGATAGATATGGGCCA
AGTGAGTTGTTTTATTAGCCCACGGATTTCTGGCTTCCCTCATAAATTGAAAAGGAAGAGATTGCCGAAC
TAGACCATTTTGGCTCGGCGCGTTGCGTGTCACGTCGCGGCTCGATTGTAAAACTAAATGTATTGGTCCG
TGTGGAGTACACGACTTTCCCTTTCCGGCAGGCGATTGTCAATGGAGCGCGAAAAATTCAATGAGGAAGG
CCAGAACCCCGTGTCTGTAGTTTTCTCAAAAAGTGGCAAAAACTCAATAATTGCCAATTTTTGACTGCCA
ATAAAAATTTCACTAAATTTATTAAATTTATTTTAAGTTTTATTGAAATTTTTTTAAAATTTCCCCACTG
GCGCTAAAAAATCCAATTTTCAGAAGCAATGTGCTTCAGCTTCACGGCCATAGATACTGTCCAAAAAGTG
ATTGCAATGACGTTTAGAGGGACAGAAGGAGCAGCTCAATTGTCTGAAGAAATTTTGGATTTCTTCCAGT
AAGTTCGGGAAATGGCAATTTAAAGTTTAATTGGATTTTTGTATTTTTTCTTCTCACGACTACAGTTTTG
CACATTTTTATGTTATAAAAAACCAAAAAAAAATTTTTTTGCCTTTTTTCTCAGCTTACCACAAAACAAT
TTCGACCAAAAATAAATTGAAAAAATTAAAAAATTTTTTGCACGGTTTTCGGACTCAAAAAAAGCTGAAT
GTTCCTGGAACTATTTGTAAAATTCAAAATTCAAAATTTTCACGAATTCTCTAAAAGGTTCCAGCAAATT
CCACAACTTTCTTGAATTTTTCAAAAAAGTTCTTGAGCATTCAACAATTATTTTTGGAATTTTCCAAAGG
TTACAGGACGTTCCAATTTTTCAAAAAAATTTCTCGCAAAAAATGTTTTCTCAGAAAATTTGAATTTCCC
TCCACATAAAAGATTGTTCTCAAAAAATTTGCAAACACACATTTTCAGCGGAAAAAAGGCGTTCTTCGAC
TCTGGAAGTGTATTCGAATATGGTACCCAGCTTTTGTTCCCTTTAGTGAGGGTTAATTCCGAGCTTGGCG
TAATCATGGTCATAGCTGTTTCCTGTGTGAAATTGTTATCCGCTCACAATTCCACACAACATAGGAGCCG
GAAGCATAAAGTGTAAAGCCTGGGGTGCCTAATGAGTGAGGTAACTCACATTAATTGCGTTGCGCTCACT
GCCCGCTTTCCAGTCGGGAAACCTGTCGTGCCAGCTGCATTAATGAATCGGCCAACGCGCGGGGAGAGGC
GGTTTGCGTATTGGGCGCTCTTCCGCTTCCTCGCTCACTGACTCGCTGCGCTCGGTCGTTCGGCTGCGGC
GAGCGGTATCAGCTCACTCAAAGGCGGTAATACGGTTATCCACAGAATCAGGGGATAACGCAGGAAAGAA
CATGTGAGCAAAAGGCCAGCAAAAGGCCAGGAACCGTAAAAAGGCCGCGTTGCTGGCGTTTTTCCATAGG
CTCGGCCCCCCTGACGAGCATCACAAAAATCGACGCTCAAGTCAGAGGTGGCGAAACCCGACAGGACTAT
AAAGATACCAGGCGTTCCCCCCTGGAAGCTCCCTCGTGCGCTCTCCTGTTCCGACCCTGCCGCTTACCGG
ATACCTGTCCGCCTTTCTCCCTTCGGGAAGCGTGGCGCTTTCTCAATGCTCACGCTGTAGGTATCTCAGT
TCGGTGTAGGTCGTTCGCTCCAAGCTGGGCTGTGTGCACGAACCCCCCGTTCAGCCCGACCGCTGCGCCT
TATCCGGTAACTATCGTCTTGAGTCCAACCCGGTAAGACACGACTTATCGCCACTGGCAGCAGCCACTGG
TAACAGGATTAGCAGAGCGAGGTATGTAGGCGGTGCTACAGAGTTCTTGAAGTGGTGGCCTAACTACGGC
TACACTAGAAGGACAGTATTTGGTATCTGCGCTCTGCTGAAGCCAGTTACCTTCGGAAAAAGAGTTGGTA
GCTCTTGATCCGGCAAACAAACCACCGCTGGTAGCGGTGGTTTTTTTGTTTGCAAGCAGCAGATTACGCG
CAGAAAAAAAGGATCTCAAGAAGATCCTTTGATCTTTTCTACGGGGTCTGACGCTCAGTGGAACGAAAAC
TCACGTTAAGGGATTTTGGTCATGAGATTATCAAAAAGGATCTTCACCTAGATCCTTTTAAATTAAAAAT
GAAGTTTTAAATCAATCTAAAGTATATATGAGTAAACTTGGTCTGACAGTTACCAATGCTTAATCAGTGA
GGCACCTATCTCAGCGATCTGTCTATTTCGTTCATCCATAGTTGCCTGACTGCCCGTCGTGTAGATAACT
ACGATACGGGAGGGCTTACCATCTGGCCCCAGTGCTGCAATGATACCGCGAGACCCACGCTCACCGGCTC
CAGATTTATCAGCAATAAACCAGCCAGCCGGAAGGGCCGAGCGCAGAAGTGGTCCTGCAACTTTATCCGC
CTCCATCCAGTCTATTAATTGTTGCCGGGAAGCTAGAGTAAGTAGTTCGCCAGTTAATAGTTTGCGCAAC
GTTGTTGCCATTGCTACAGGCATCGTGGTGTCACGCTCGTCGTTTGGTATGGCTTCATTCAGCTCCGGTT
CCCAACGATCAAGGCGAGTTACATGATCCCCCATGTTGTGAAAAAAAGCGGTTAGCTCCTTCGGTCCTCC
GATCGTTGTCAGAAGTAAGTTGGCCGCAGTGTTATCACTCATGCTTATGGCAGCACTGCATAATTCTCTT
ACTGTCATGCCATCCGTAAGATGCTTTTCTGTGACTGGTGAGTACTCAACCAAGTCATTCTGAGAATAGT
GTATGCGGCGACCGAGTTGCTCTTGCCCGGCGTCAATACGGGATAATACCGCGCCACATAGCAGAACTTT
AAAAGTGCTCATCATTGGAAAACGTTCTTCGGGGCGAAAACTCTCAAGGATCTTACCGCTGTTGAGATCC
AGTTCGATGTAACCCACTCGTGCACCCAACTGATCTTCAGCATCTTTTACTTTCACCAGCGTTTCTGGGT
GAGCAAAAACAGGAAGGCAAAATGCCGCAAAAAAGGGAATAAGGGCGACACGGAAATGTTGAATACTCAT
ACTCTTCCTTTTTCAATATTATTGAAGCATTTATCAGGGTTATTGTCTCATGAGCGGATACATATTTGAA
TGTATTTAGAAAAATAAACAAATAGGGGTTCCGCGCACATTTCCCCGAAAAGTGCCACCTG
Features (pLannotate 1.2.2; 26 found; start..end, strand, type, name):
      1..456     -  rep_origin     f1 ori (sequence partly withheld): f1 bacteriophage origin of replication; arrow indicates direction of (+) strand synthesis
    461..616     -  CDS            lacZα (fragment): LacZα fragment of β-galactosidase; lacZ fragment
    624..642     +  promoter       T7 promoter: promoter for bacteriophage T7 RNA polymerase
    651..692     -  misc_feature   MCS (fragment): pBluescript multiple cloning site
   2881..2940    +  CDS            unc-119 (fragment): UN119_CAEEL - Experimental evidence at protein level: Swiss-Prot protein existence level 1. Myristoyl-binding protein that acts as a cargo adapter: specifically binds the myristoyl moiety of a subset of N-terminally myristoylated proteins and is required for their localization. Plays a key role in ciliary membrane localization of proteins. Required for the establishment or function of the nervous system. From Caenorhabditis elegans.
   3994..4185    +  CDS            unc-119 (fragment): UN119_CAEEL - Experimental evidence at protein level: Swiss-Prot protein existence level 1. Myristoyl-binding protein that acts as a cargo adapter: specifically binds the myristoyl moiety of a subset of N-terminally myristoylated proteins and is required for their localization. Plays a key role in ciliary membrane localization of proteins. Required for the establishment or function of the nervous system. From Caenorhabditis elegans.
   4190..4570    +  CDS            unc-119 (fragment): UN119_CAEEL - Experimental evidence at protein level: Swiss-Prot protein existence level 1. Myristoyl-binding protein that acts as a cargo adapter: specifically binds the myristoyl moiety of a subset of N-terminally myristoylated proteins and is required for their localization. Plays a key role in ciliary membrane localization of proteins. Required for the establishment or function of the nervous system. From Caenorhabditis elegans.
   5061..5162    +  CDS            unc-119 (fragment): UN119_CAEEL - Experimental evidence at protein level: Swiss-Prot protein existence level 1. Myristoyl-binding protein that acts as a cargo adapter: specifically binds the myristoyl moiety of a subset of N-terminally myristoylated proteins and is required for their localization. Plays a key role in ciliary membrane localization of proteins. Required for the establishment or function of the nervous system. From Caenorhabditis elegans.
   6394..6418    -  misc_feature   MCS (fragment): pBluescript multiple cloning site
   9927..10051   +  protein_bind   attR1: mutant version of attR; recombination site for the Gateway® LR reaction LR Clonase™
  10076..10106   +  promoter       lac UV5 promoter: E. coli lac promoter with an "up" mutation
  10131..10159   +  promoter       cat promoter (fragment): promoter of the E. coli cat gene encoding chloramphenicol acetyltransferase
  10160..10819   +  CDS            CmR: chloramphenicol acetyltransferase; cat; confers resistance to chloramphenicol
  10998..11156   +  CDS            ccdA (fragment): CCDA_ECO57 - Also known as H, letA. Experimental evidence at protein level: Swiss-Prot protein existence level 1. Antitoxin component of a type II toxin-antitoxin (TA) system which inhibits the post-segregational killing (PSK) of plasmid-free cells, also referred to as a plasmid addiction system. Binds to and blocks the activity of CcdB; will also remove bound CcdB protein from the CcdB-GyrA complex by forming a CcdA-CcdB complex, a process termed rejuvenation. Functions as a transcriptional corepressor for the ccdAB operon, repression also requires CcdB (By similarity). From Escherichia coli
  11161..11463   +  CDS            ccdB: CCDB_ECOLI - Also known as G, letB, letD. Experimental evidence at protein level: Swiss-Prot protein existence level 1. Toxic component of a type II toxin-antitoxin (TA) system, functioning in plasmid maintainence. Responsible for the post- segregational killing (PSK) of plasmid-free cells, also referred to as a plasmid addiction system. Half-life of over 2 hours. Cell killing by CcdB is accompanied by filamentation, defects in chromosome and plasmid segregation, defects in cell division, formation of anucleate cells, decreased DNA synthesis and plasmid loss. Interferes with the activity of DN
  11507..11631   -  protein_bind   attR2: mutant version of attR; recombination site for the Gateway® LR reaction LR Clonase™
  11869..12072   -  CDS            SNRPE (fragment): RUXE_HUMAN - Experimental evidence at protein level: Swiss-Prot protein existence level 1. Plays role in pre-mRNA splicing as core component of the SMN- Sm complex that mediates spliceosomal snRNP assembly and as component of the spliceosomal U1, U2, U4 and U5 small nuclear ribonucleoproteins (snRNPs), the building blocks of the spliceosome (PubMed:11991638, PubMed:18984161, PubMed:23246290, PubMed:19325628, PubMed:23333303, PubMed:25555158, PubMed:26912367, PubMed:28502770, PubMed:28781166, PubMed:28076346). Component of both the pre-catalytic spliceosome B complex and activated spliceosome C
  12114..12170   -  CDS            snr-6 (fragment): RUXE_CAEEL - Protein inferred from homology: Swiss-Prot protein existence level 3. Associated with the spliceosome snRNP U1, U2, U4/U6 and U5. From Caenorhabditis elegans.
  14846..14864   -  promoter       T3 promoter: promoter for bacteriophage T3 RNA polymerase
  14907..14929   -  protein_bind   lac operator (fragment): The lac repressor binds to the lac operator to inhibit transcription in E. coli. This inhibition can be relieved by adding lactose or isopropyl-β-D-thiogalactopyranoside (IPTG). lac repressor encoded by lacI
  14933..14963   -  promoter       lac promoter: promoter for the E. coli lac operon
  14978..14999   -  protein_bind   CAP binding site: CAP binding activates transcription in the presence of cAMP. E. coli catabolite activator protein
  15012..15104   -  CDS            lacI (fragment): lac repressor; lacI; The lac repressor binds to the lac operator to inhibit transcription in E. coli. This inhibition can be relieved by adding lactose or isopropyl-β-D-thiogalactopyranoside (IPTG).
  15287..15875   -  rep_origin     ori: high-copy-number ColE1/pMB1/pBR322/pUC origin of replication
  16046..16906   -  CDS            AmpR: β-lactamase; bla; confers resistance to ampicillin, carbenicillin, and related antibiotics
  16907..17011   -  promoter       AmpR promoter: bla
