[The description below was written by a language model from this plasmid's Addgene catalogue record and pLannotate feature annotations shown in this document.]
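Description:
pID2.02 is a 17 kb C. elegans expression plasmid described by its depositor as a second-generation pie-1 vector for expressing open reading frames in the germline. It is a Gateway destination vector built on a pBluescript-type backbone, as shown by the remnants of the pBluescript polylinker, the lacZα fragment, the lac promoter/operator region, flanking T7 and T3 promoters and an f1 origin. Propagation in E. coli relies on a high-copy ColE1/pUC origin and an ampicillin resistance gene. The unrecombined Gateway cassette adds a chloramphenicol resistance gene, which explains the dual selection. It also carries the ccdB toxin, so the empty vector has to be maintained in a ccdB-tolerant strain.

The payload has two parts. The first is an unc-119 rescuing fragment, detected in the annotation as several separated coding segments consistent with a genomic, intron-containing copy. It serves as the worm transformation marker by restoring normal movement to unc-119 mutant animals. The second is the expression unit: the record lists a pie-1 promoter, Gateway destination cassette B and the pie-1 3′ region. The attR1–CmR–ccdB–attR2 cassette is annotated, but the pie-1 regulatory sequences themselves are not labelled in the feature table. They presumably lie in the long unannotated stretches on either side of the att sites. The downstream stretch also gives snr-6/SNRPE-like hits, which most likely reflect neighbouring genomic sequence rather than an intended element. An LR reaction with an entry clone replaces the CmR/ccdB segment with the ORF of interest, placing it under pie-1 control. No tag or reporter is annotated in the vector, so any fusion partner would have to come from the entry clone.
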