Addgene plasmid #26955: pID2.02
Depositing lab: Geraldine Seydoux. Depositing organization: Johns Hopkins University and School of Medicine. Publication: Processing bodies and germ granules are distinct RNA granules that interact in C. elegans embryos. Gallo CM, Munro E, Rasoloson D, Merritt C, Seydoux G. Dev Biol. 2008 Nov 1. 323(1):76-87. 10.1016/j.ydbio.2008.07.008 PubMed 18692039.
Backbone
  Vector backbone: pie-1
  Backbone size w/o insert (bp): 17037
  Vector type: Worm Expression
Growth in bacteria
  Bacterial resistance: Chloramphenicol and Ampicillin, 25 & 100 μg/mL
  Growth temperature: 37°C
  Growth strain: ccdB Survival
  Growth instructions: ccdB survival
  Copy number: Unknown
Gene/Insert
  Gene/Insert name: unc-119 rescuing fragment/pie-1promoter-gateway destination cassette B- pie-1 3’
  Species: C. elegans (nematode)
  Cloning method: Restriction Enzyme
  Sequencing primers: 5′ n/a
Terms and licenses: Academic/Nonprofit Terms; Industry Terms: Not Available to Industry
Depositor comments: Second Generation pie-1 vector for expressing ORFs in the germline
How to cite: pID2.02 was a gift from Geraldine Seydoux (Addgene plasmid # 26955 ; http://n2t.net/addgene:26955 ; RRID:Addgene_26955)
