>Addgene plasmid #26955 | pID2.02 | addgene partial sequence | sequence record 33365 | 26955 with Amp-R
CTCTCAAGGATCTTACCGCTGTTGAGATCCAGTTCGATGTAACCCACTCGTGCACCCAACTGATCTTCAG
CATCTTTTACTTTCACCAGCGTTTCTGGGTAAGCAAAAACAGGAAGGCAAAATGCCGCAAAAAAGGGAAT
AAGGGCGACACGGAAATGTTGAATACTCATACTCTTCCTTTTTCAATATTATTGAAGCATTTATCAGGGT
TATTGTCTCATGAGCGGATACATATTTGAATGTATTTAGAAAAATAAACAAATAGGGGTTCCGCGCACAT
TTCCCCGAAAAGTGCCACCTAAATTGTAAGCGTTAATATTTTGTTAAAATTCGCGTTAAATTTTTGTTAA
ATCAGCTCATTTTTTAACCAATAGGCCGAAATCGGCAAAATCCCTTATAAATCAAAAGAATAGACCGAGA
TAGGGT
[37 nt withheld, positions 427-463]
AAAGAACGTGGACTCCAACGTCAAAGG
[49 nt withheld, positions 491-539]
T
[91 nt withheld, positions 541-631]
G
[124 nt withheld, positions 633-756]
CCCATTCGCCATTCAGGCTGCGCAACTGTTGGGAAGGGCGATCGGTGCGGGCCTCTTCGCTATTA
