>Addgene plasmid #26955 | pID2.02 | addgene partial sequence | sequence record 65833 | pIC26-pie1-R 5'-GGCACAAGTTCATTCACAGG-3'
AATATACAAAACAAAATATGGAAAATACGGCAAAATTAGGATCATCAACCACTTTGTACAAGAAAGCTGA
ACGAGAAACGTAAAATGATATAAATATCAATATATTAAATTAGATTTTGCATAAAAAACAGACTACATAA
TACTGTAAAACACAACATATCCAGTCACTATGGTCGACCTGCAGACTGGCTGTGTATAAGGGAGCCTGAC
ATTTATATTCCCCAGAACATCAGGTTAATGGCGTTTTTGATGTCATTTTCGCGGTGGCTGAGATCAGCCA
CTTCTTCCCCGATAACGGAGACCGGCACACTGGCCATATCGGTGGTCATCATGCGCCAGCTTTCATCCCC
GATATGCACCACCGGGTAAAGTTCACGGGAGACTTTATCTGACAGCAGACGTGCACTGGCCAGGGGGATC
ACCATCCGTCGCCCGGGCGTGTCAATAATATCACTCTGTACATCCACAAACAGACGATAACGGCTCTCTC
TTTTATAGGTGTAAACCTTAAACTGCATTTCACCAGCCCCTGTTCTCGTCAGCAAAAGAGCCGTTCATTT
CAATAAACCGGGCGACCTCAGCCATCCCTTCCTGATTTTCCGCTTTCCAGCGTTCGGCACGCAGACGACG
GGCTTCATTCTGCATGGTTGTGCTTACCAGACCGGAGATATTGACATCATATATGCCTTGAGCAACTGAT
AGCTGTCGCTGTCAACTGTCACTGTAATACGCTGCTTCATAGCATACCTCTTTTTGACATACTTCGGGTA
TACATATCAGTATATATTCTTATACCGCAAAAATCAGCGCGCAAATACGCATACTGTTATCTGGCTTTTA
GTAAGCCGGATCCAGATCTTTACGCCCCGCCCTGCCACTCATCGCAGTACTGTTGTAATTCATTAAGCAT
TCTGCCGACATGGAAGCCATCAC
