>Addgene plasmid #26955 | pID2.02 | addgene partial sequence | sequence record 65835 | CAT-R 5'-GCAACTGACTGAAATGCCTC-3'
GCCATTGGGATATATCAACGGTGGTATATCCAGTGATTTTTTTCTCCATTTTAGCTTCCTTAGCTCCTGA
AAATCTCGACGGATCCTAACTCAAAATCCACACATTATACGAGCCGGAAGCATAAAGTGTAAAGCCTGGG
GTGCCTAATGCGGCCGCCATAGTGACTGGATATGTTGTGTTTTACAGTATTATGTAGTCTGTTTTTTATG
CAAAATCTAATTTAATATATTGATATTTATATCATTTTACGTTTCTCGTTCAGCTTTTTTGTACAAACTT
GTTGATGATCCCATTTGCTCGGCAATCGGCTTTGTTTGAGCCATCTGGAAAAGAAAATTTGATTTTTAAT
TGTTTGGGAAACGAAATACTGCAAAAAGAAACCTAAAAAGTGATTGTAAAACTGAAAAAACGGCGAGAAA
TCCATTTTTGCCGCCGAATTTGGTTACGGTTGGTTTAAAGGCGCATGCCTAAAGTTTTATTTTCGTTGCG
GGACTCACAGATTTTTAAAAACTTTTTCTTTATTTTTTGAAGATTTCTGTGTTTTTTCACTGATTATTTA
CAAACAAAGCTCAATTTTATGAAAGCTTTCAATGTTAAAAAATAAAATTATATTTAATTGAGAAGTGCTC
CGTGCTGAATTTGGGGGCAAAAACTCAATTTATAGCGATTTTTATATAATTTCTTATAAAATAAAATTTT
TTCAGATGTTTTGCAAACGAATTACTGCGAAAAGAAACGTGAAAAGTGATTTTAAAACTGAAAAAACAGC
GAGAAATCTTTTTTTGCCTCCGAATTTGGTTACGGTTGGTTTAAAGGCGCATGCCTCAAGTTGTGCTTTC
GTTGCGATACTCACAGATTTTTAAAAAAACCTTTTTTGATTTTT
