>Addgene plasmid #26955 | pID2.02 | addgene partial sequence | sequence record 65836 | ccdb-fwd 5'-GCATGATGACCACCGATATG-3'
CCGTTATCGGGGAAGAAGTGGCTGATCTCAGCCACCGCGAAAATGACATCAAAAACGCCATTAACCTGAT
GTTCTGGGGAATATAAATGTCAGGCTCCCTTATACACAGCCAGTCTGCAGGTCGACCATAGTGACTGGAT
ATGTTGTGTTTTACAGTATTATGTAGTCTGTTTTTTATGCAAAATCTAATTTAATATATTGATATTTATA
TCATTTTACGTTTCTCGTTCAGCTTTCTTGTACAAAGTGGTTGATGATCCTAATTTTGCCGTATTTTCCA
TATTTTGTTTTGTATATTTATCCACTCACCCCCTCTCTTTGTCCTGTGAATGAACTTGTGCCAAAAAAGC
CAAAAATAATTTACTTTTTTTAAAGACATATTAAAACTTGAAAACTTGGAACAATACGGTGCGAAAGCGA
AACAGAGACAGAAAAATGAACAAAGAGATCCGTGAAAAGTGAACGATGATTTAGGCTTCTTGTTGGGCGG
CGTGGATGAGAGTGATGTTGTCTCCTTTGAGAAGAATTCTGCCGATCTTGTTGCGTCCCTTCGTCTTCAT
GTTCACCTCCTCGGCTTCGTCGAACACGACATTCATGAACTCGTCGAATCCGATGATGTAGCCCTCGAGA
CGGTGGGTGACATCCTCGTACAACCAGATTTGGACCCGAGTGCGGTTTTGGAGATATCTGAAATTTGGGA
AATTGTTTTCTACTGATTAGTGAAAAAATATTACCTGAAGATGAGGTTCACAGGCTGAACCATCACTTTG
TTGAGCTTTCTCGTCGACATTTTTGCGGGATGATCTGTAAAAATCAATATATTTTTTGAAAGACACAAAT
TTTTAAGATAAATATCAAGAAAACTCGATTTTAGCAGCTATTTAAGCTCAAAAACTACAATTTATGGCTT
TAAAACATAATTTTTCACATTTTACATAAA
