>Addgene plasmid #26955 | pID2.02 | addgene partial sequence | sequence record 65837 | M13_pUC_rev
TGATTACGCCAAGCTCGAAATTAACCCTCACTAAAGGGAACAAAAGCTGGTACCATATTCGAATACACTT
CCAGAGTCGAAGAACGCCTTTTTTCCGCTGAAAATGTGTGTTTGCAAATTTTTTGAGAACAATCTTTTAT
GTGGAGGGAAATTCAAATTTTCTGAGAAAACATTTTTTGCGAGAAATTTTTTTGAAAAATTGGAACGTCC
TGTAACCTTTGGAAAATTCCAAAAATAATTGTTGAATGCTCAAGAACTTTTTTGAAAAATTCAAGAAAGT
TGTGGAATTTGCTGGAACCTTTTAGAGAATTCGTGAAAATTTTGAATTTTGAATTTTACAAATAGTTCCA
GGAACATTCAGCTTTTTTTGAGTCCGAAAACCGTGCAAAAAATTTTTTAATTTTTTCAATTTATTTTTGG
TCGAAATTGTTTTGTGGTAAGCTGAGAAAAAAGGCAAAAAAATTTTTTTTTGGTTTTTTATAACATAAAA
ATGTGCAAAACTGTAGTCGTGAGAAGAAAAAATACAAAAATCCAATTAAACTTTAAATTGCCATTTCCCG
AACTTACTGGAAGAAATCCAAAATTTCTTCAGACAATTGAGCTGCTCCTTCTGTCCCTCTAAACGTCATT
GCAATCACTTTTTGGACAGTATCTATGGCCGTGAAGCTGAAGCACATTGCTTCTGAAAATTGGATTTTTT
AGCGCCAGTGGGGAAATTTTAAAAAAATTTCAATAAAACTTAAAATAAATTTAATAAATTTAGTGAAATT
TTTATTGGCAGTCAAAAATTGGCAATTATTGAGTTTTTGCCACTTTTTGAGAAAACTACAGACACGGGGT
TCTGGCCTTCCTCATTGAATTTTTCGCGCTCCATTGACAATCGCCTGCCGGAAAGGGAAAGTCGTGTACT
CCACACGGACCAATACATTTAGTTTTA
