>Addgene plasmid #26955 | pID2.02 | addgene partial sequence | sequence record 66651 | BluescriptKS
AGTAGAATTTTATAGTTTTTTTTCTGTTTGAAAAATTCTCCCCATCAATGTTCTTTCAAATAAATACATC
ACTAATGCAAAGTATTCTATAACCTCATATCTAAATTCTTCAAAATCTTAACATATCTTATCATTGCTTT
AAGTCAAACGTAACATTAAAAAAAATGTTTTGGAAAATGTGTCAAGTCTCTCAAAATTCAGTTTTTTAAA
CCACTCCTATAGTCCTATAGTCCTATAGTTACCCATGAAATCCTTATATATTACTGTAAAATGTTTCAAA
AACCATTGGCAAATTGCCAGAACTGAAAATTTCCGGCAAATTGGGGAACCGGCAAATTGCCAATTTGCTG
AATTTGCCGGAAAAACGGTAATTGCCGAAAGTTTTTGACACGAAAATGGCAAATTGTGGTTTTAAAATTT
TTTTTTTTGGAAATTTCAGAATTTCAATTTTAATCGGCAAAACTGTAGGCATCCTAAGAATGTTCCTACA
TCTATTTTGAAAAGTAAGCGAATTCTATGAAAATGTCTAAAGAAAATGGGGAAACAATTTCAAAAAGGCA
CAGTTTCAAGTGTTTCCGAATTATACTAAATCCCTCTAAAAACTTCCGGCAAATTGATATCCGTAAAAGA
GCAAATCCGCATTTTTGCCGAAAATTAAAATTTCCGACAAATCGGCAAACCGGCAATTTGGCGAAATTTG
CCGGAAGGCAATTGCCGCCCACCCCTGTTCCAGAGGTTCAAACTGGTAGCAAAGCTCAAAATTTCTCAAA
TTCTCCAATTTTTTTTTGAATTTTGGCAGTGTACCAAAATGACATTCAGTCATATTGGTTTATTATAGAT
TTATTTAGATAAAATCCTAAATGATTCTACCTTTAAAGATGCCCACTTTAAAAGTAATGACTCAAACTTC
AAATTGCTC
